>Addgene plasmid #229688 | pLL5.0_shRNAHsCavin1_EGFP | addgene full sequence | sequence record 459541 | Addgene NGS Result
GTCGACGGATCGGGAGATCTCCCGATCCCCTATGGTGCACTCTCAGTACAATCTGCTCTGATGCCGCATA
GTTAAGCCAGTATCTGCTCCCTGCTTGTGTGTTGGAGGTCGCTGAGTAGTGCGCGAGCAAAATTTAAGCT
ACAACAAGGCAAGGCTTGACCGACAATTGCATGAAGAATCTGCTTAGGGTTAGGCGTTTTGCGCTGCTTC
GCGATGTACGGGCCAGATATACGCGTTGACATTGATTATTGACTAGTTATTAATAGTAATCAATTACGGG
GTCATTAGTTCATAGCCCATATATGGAGTTCCGCGTTACATAACTTACGGTAAATGGCCCGCCTGGCTGA
CCGCCCAACGACCCCCGCCCATTGACGTCAATAATGACGTATGTTCCCATAGTAACGCCAATAGGGACTT
TCCATTGACGTCAATGGGTGGAGTATTTACGGTAAACTGCCCACTTGGCAGTACATCAAGTGTATCATAT
GCCAAGTACGCCCCCTATTGACGTCAATGACGGTAAATGGCCCGCCTGGCATTATGCCCAGTACATGACC
TTATGGGACTTTCCTACTTGGCAGTACATCTACGTATTAGTCATCGCTATTACCATGGTGATGCGGTTTT
GGCAGTACATCAATGGGCGTGGATAGCGGTTTGACTCACGGGGATTTCCAAGTCTCCACCCCATTGACGT
CAATGGGAGTTTGTTTTGGCACCAAAATCAACGGGACTTTCCAAAATGTCGTAACAACTCCGCCCCATTG
ACGCAAATGGGCGGTAGGCGTGTACGGTGGGAGGTCTATATAAGCAGCGCGTTTTGCCTGTACTGGGTCT
CTCTGGTTAGACCAGATCTGAGCCTGGGAGCTCTCTGGCTAACTAGGGAACCCACTGCTTAAGCCTCAAT
AAAGCTTGCCTTGAGTGCTTCAAGTAGTGTGTGCCCGTCTGTTGTGTGACTCTGGTAACTAGAGATCCCT
CAGACCCTTTTAGTCAGTGTGGAAAATCTCTAGCAGTGGCGCCCGAACAGGGACTTGAAAGCGAAAGGGA
AACCAGAGGAGCTCTCTCGACGCAGGACTCGGCTTGCTGAAGCGCGCACGGCAAGAGGCGAGGGGCGGCG
ACTGGTGAGTACGCCAAAAATTTTGACTAGCGGAGGCTAGAAGGAGAGAGATGGGTGCGAGAGCGTCAGT
ATTAAGCGGGGGAGAATTAGATCGCGATGGGAAAAAATTCGGTTAAGGCCAGGGGGAAAGAAAAAATATA
AATTAAAACATATAGTATGGGCAAGCAGGGAGCTAGAACGATTCGCAGTTAATCCTGGCCTGTTAGAAAC
ATCAGAAGGCTGTAGACAAATACTGGGACAGCTACAACCATCCCTTCAGACAGGATCAGAAGAACTTAGA
TCATTATATAATACAGTAGCAACCCTCTATTGTGTGCATCAAAGGATAGAGATAAAAGACACCAAGGAAG
CTTTAGACAAGATAGAGGAAGAGCAAAACAAAAGTAAGACCACCGCACAGCAAGCGGCCGGCCGCTGATC
TTCAGACCTGGAGGAGGAGATATGAGGGACAATTGGAGAAGTGAATTATATAAATATAAAGTAGTAAAAA
TTGAACCATTAGGAGTAGCACCCACCAAGGCAAAGAGAAGAGTGGTGCAGAGAGAAAAAAGAGCAGTGGG
AATAGGAGCTTTGTTCCTTGGGTTCTTGGGAGCAGCAGGAAGCACTATGGGCGCAGCGTCAATGACGCTG
ACGGTACAGGCCAGACAATTATTGTCTGGTATAGTGCAGCAGCAGAACAATTTGCTGAGGGCTATTGAGG
CGCAACAGCATCTGTTGCAACTCACAGTCTGGGGCATCAAGCAGCTCCAGGCAAGAATCCTGGCTGTGGA
AAGATACCTAAAGGATCAACAGCTCCTGGGGATTTGGGGTTGCTCTGGAAAACTCATTTGCACCACTGCT
GTGCCTTGGAATGCTAGTTGGAGTAATAAATCTCTGGAACAGATTTGGAATCACACGACCTGGATGGAGT
GGGACAGAGAAATTAACAATTACACAAGCTTAATACACTCCTTAATTGAAGAATCGCAAAACCAGCAAGA
AAAGAATGAACAAGAATTATTGGAATTAGATAAATGGGCAAGTTTGTGGAATTGGTTTAACATAACAAAT
TGGCTGTGGTATATAAAATTATTCATAATGATAGTAGGAGGCTTGGTAGGTTTAAGAATAGTTTTTGCTG
TACTTTCTATAGTGAATAGAGTTAGGCAGGGATATTCACCATTATCGTTTCAGACCCACCTCCCAACCCC
GAGGGGACCCGACAGGCCCGAAGGAATAGAAGAAGAAGGTGGAGAGAGAGACAGAGACAGATCCATTCGA
TTAGTGAACGGATCGGCACTGCGTGCGCCAATTCTGCAGACAAATGGCAGTATTCATCCACAATTTTAAA
AGAAAAGGGGGGATTGGGGGGTACAGTGCAGGGGAAAGAATAGTAGACATAATAGCAACAGACATACAAA
CTAAAGAATTACAAAAACAAATTACAAAAATTCAAAATTTTCGGGTTTATTACAGGGACAGCAGAGATCC
AGTTTGGTTAGTACCGCGCTCTAGAGATCCGACGCCGCCATCTCTAGGCCCGCGCCGGCCCCCTCGCACA
GACTTGTGGGAGAAGCTCGGCTACTCCCCTGCCCCGGTTAATTTGCATATAATATTTCCTAGTAACTATA
GAGGCTTAATGTGCGATAAAAGACAGATAATCTGTTCTTTTTAATACTAGCTACATTTTACATGATAGGC
TTGGATTTCTATAAGAGATACAAATACTAAATTATTATTTTAAAAAACAGCACAAAAGGAAACTCACCCT
AACTGTAAAGTAATTGTGTGTTTTGAGACTATAAATATCCCTTGGAGAAAAGCCTTGTTTCACCTTCCAC
GTCAAGAAGATCCGCGAGGTTCAAGAGACCTCGCGGATCTTCTTGACGTGGAAGGTGTTTTTTCTCGAGG
TCGACGGTATCGATAAGCTCGCTTCACGAGATTCCAGCAGGTCGAGGGACCTAATAACTTCGTATAGCAT
ACATTATACGAAGTTATATTAAGGGTTCCAAGCTTAAGCGGCCGCTGAAAGACCCCACCTGTAGGTTTGG
CAAGCTAGCTTAAGTAACGCCATTTTGCAAGGCATGGAAAATACATAACTGAGAATAGAGAAGTTCAGAT
CAAGGTTAGGAACAGAGAGACAGCAGAATATGGGCCAACAAGGATATCTGTGGTAAGCAGTTCCTGCCCC
GGCTCAGGGCCAAGAACAGATGGTCCCCAGATGCGGTCCCGCCCTCAGCAGTTTCTAGAGAACCATCAGA
TGTTTCCAGGGTGCCCCAAGGACCTGAAAATGACCCTGTGCCTTATTTGAACTAACCAATCAGTTCGCTT
CTCGCTTCTGTTCGCGCGCTTCTGCTCCCCGAGCTCAATAAAAGAGCCCACAACCCCTCACTCGGCGCGC
CAGTCCTCCGATAGACTGCGTCGCCCGGGTACCCGTATTCCCAATAAAGCCTCTTGCTGTTTGCATCCGA
ATCGTGGACTCGCTGATCCTTGGGAGGGTCTCCTCAGATTGATTGACTGCCCACCTCGGGGGTCTTTCAT
CGAATTCTGCAGTCGACGGTACCGCGGGCCCGGGATCCACCGGTCGCCACCATGGTGAGCAAGGGCGAGG
AGCTGTTCACCGGGGTGGTGCCCATCCTGGTCGAGCTGGACGGCGACGTAAACGGCCACAAGTTCAGCGT
GTCCGGCGAGGGCGAGGGCGATGCCACCTACGGCAAGCTGACCCTGAAGTTCATCTGCACCACCGGCAAG
CTGCCCGTGCCCTGGCCCACCCTCGTGACCACCCTGAGCCACGGCGTCCAGTGCTTCAGCCGCTACCCCG
ACCACATGAAGCAGCACGACTTCTTCAAGTCCGCCATGCCCGAAGGCTACGTCCAGGAGCGCACCATCTT
CTTCAAGGACGACGGCAACTACAAGACCCGCGCCGAGGTGAAGTTCGAGGGCGACACCCTGGTGAACCGC
ATCGAGCTGAAGGGCATCGACTTCAAGGAGGACGGCAACATCCTGGGGCACAAGCTGGAGTACAACTTCA
ACAGCCACAACGTCTATATCATGGCCGACAAGCAGAAGAACGGCATCAAGGCGAACTTCAAGATCCGCCA
CAACATCGAGGACGGCAGCGTGCAGCTCGCCGACCACTACCAGCAGAACACCCCCATCGGCGACGGCCCC
GTGCTGCTGCCCGACAGCCACTACCTGAGCACCCAGTCCGCCCTGAGCAAAGACCCCAACGAGAAGCGCG
ATCACATGGTCCTGCTGGAGTTCGTGACCGCCGCCGGGATCACTCTCGGCATGGACGAGCTGTACAAGTA
ACCTGCAGGCAATTCGTCGAGGGACCTAATAACTTCGTATAGCATACATTATACGAAGTTATACATGTTT
AAGGGTTCCGGTTCCACTAGGTACAATTCGATATCAAGCTTATCGATAATCAACCTCTGGATTACAAAAT
TTGTGAAAGATTGACTGGTATTCTTAACTATGTTGCTCCTTTTACGCTATGTGGATACGCTGCTTTAATG
CCTTTGTATCATGCTATTGCTTCCCGTATGGCTTTCATTTTCTCCTCCTTGTATAAATCCTGGTTGCTGT
CTCTTTATGAGGAGTTGTGGCCCGTTGTCAGGCAACGTGGCGTGGTGTGCACTGTGTTTGCTGACGCAAC
CCCCACTGGTTGGGGCATTGCCACCACCTGTCAGCTCCTTTCCGGGACTTTCGCTTTCCCCCTCCCTATT
GCCACGGCGGAACTCATCGCCGCCTGCCTTGCCCGCTGCTGGACAGGGGCTCGGCTGTTGGGCACTGACA
ATTCCGTGGTGTTGTCGGGGAAATCATCGTCCTTTCCTTGGCTGCTCGCCTGTGTTGCCACCTGGATTCT
GCGCGGGACGTCCTTCTGCTACGTCCCTTCGGCCCTCAATCCAGCGGACCTTCCTTCCCGGCCTGCTGCC
GGCTCTGCGGCCTCTTCCGCGTCTTCGCCTTCGCCCTCAGACGAGTCGGATCTCCCTTTGGGCCGCCTCC
CCGCATCGATACCGTCGACCTCGATCGAGACCTAGAAAAACATGGAGCAATCACAAGTAGCAATACAGCA
GCTACCAATGCTGATTGTGCCTGGCTAGAAGCACAAGAGGAGGAGGAGGTGGGTTTTCCAGTCACACCTC
AGGTACCTTTAAGACCAATGACTTACAAGGCAGCTGTAGATCTTAGCCACTTTTTAAAAGAAAAGGGGGG
ACTGGAAGGGCTAATTCACTCCCAACGAAGACAAGATATCCTTGATCTGTGGATCTACCACACACAAGGC
TACTTCCCTGATTGGCAGAACTACACACCAGGGCCAGGGATCAGATATCCACTGACCTTTGGATGGTGCT
ACAAGCTAGTACCAGTTGAGCAAGAGAAGGTAGAAGAAGCCAATGAAGGAGAGAACACCCGCTTGTTACA
CCCTGTGAGCCTGCATGGGATGGATGACCCGGAGAGAGAAGTATTAGAGTGGAGGTTTGACAGCCGCCTA
GCATTTCATCACATGGCCCGAGAGCTGCATCCGGACTGTACTGGGTCTCTCTGGTTAGACCAGATCTGAG
CCTGGGAGCTCTCTGGCTAACTAGGGAACCCACTGCTTAAGCCTCAATAAAGCTTGCCTTGAGTGCTTCA
AGTAGTGTGTGCCCGTCTGTTGTGTGACTCTGGTAACTAGAGATCCCTCAGACCCTTTTAGTCAGTGTGG
AAAATCTCTAGCAGCATGTGAGCAAAAGGCCAGCAAAAGGCCAGGAACCGTAAAAAGGCCGCGTTGCTGG
CGTTTTTCCATAGGCTCCGCCCCCCTGACGAGCATCACAAAAATCGACGCTCAAGTCAGAGGTGGCGAAA
CCCGACAGGACTATAAAGATACCAGGCGTTTCCCCCTGGAAGCTCCCTCGTGCGCTCTCCTGTTCCGACC
CTGCCGCTTACCGGATACCTGTCCGCCTTTCTCCCTTCGGGAAGCGTGGCGCTTTCTCATAGCTCACGCT
GTAGGTATCTCAGTTCGGTGTAGGTCGTTCGCTCCAAGCTGGGCTGTGTGCACGAACCCCCCGTTCAGCC
CGACCGCTGCGCCTTATCCGGTAACTATCGTCTTGAGTCCAACCCGGTAAGACACGACTTATCGCCACTG
GCAGCAGCCACTGGTAACAGGATTAGCAGAGCGAGGTATGTAGGCGGTGCTACAGAGTTCTTGAAGTGGT
GGCCTAACTACGGCTACACTAGAAGAACAGTATTTGGTATCTGCGCTCTGCTGAAGCCAGTTACCTTCGG
AAAAAGAGTTGGTAGCTCTTGATCCGGCAAACAAACCACCGCTGGTAGCGGTGGTTTTTTTGTTTGCAAG
CAGCAGATTACGCGCAGAAAAAAAGGATCTCAAGAAGATCCTTTGATCTTTTCTACGGGGTCTGACGCTC
AGTGGAACGAAAACTCACGTTAAGGGATTTTGGTCATGAGATTATCAAAAAGGATCTTCACCTAGATCCT
TTTAAATTAAAAATGAAGTTTTAAATCAATCTAAAGTATATATGAGTAAACTTGGTCTGACAGTTACCAA
TGCTTAATCAGTGAGGCACCTATCTCAGCGATCTGTCTATTTCGTTCATCCATAGTTGCCTGACTCCCCG
TCGTGTAGATAACTACGATACGGGAGGGCTTACCATCTGGCCCCAGTGCTGCAATGATACCGCGAGACCC
ACGCTCACCGGCTCCAGATTTATCAGCAATAAACCAGCCAGCCGGAAGGGCCGAGCGCAGAAGTGGTCCT
GCAACTTTATCCGCCTCCATCCAGTCTATTAATTGTTGCCGGGAAGCTAGAGTAAGTAGTTCGCCAGTTA
ATAGTTTGCGCAACGTTGTTGCCATTGCTACAGGCATCGTGGTGTCACGCTCGTCGTTTGGTATGGCTTC
ATTCAGCTCCGGTTCCCAACGATCAAGGCGAGTTACATGATCCCCCATGTTGTGCAAAAAAGCGGTTAGC
TCCTTCGGTCCTCCGATCGTTGTCAGAAGTAAGTTGGCCGCAGTGTTATCACTCATGGTTATGGCAGCAC
TGCATAATTCTCTTACTGTCATGCCATCCGTAAGATGCTTTTCTGTGACTGGTGAGTACTCAACCAAGTC
ATTCTGAGAATAGTGTATGCGGCGACCGAGTTGCTCTTGCCCGGCGTCAATACGGGATAATACCGCGCCA
CATAGCAGAACTTTAAAAGTGCTCATCATTGGAAAACGTTCTTCGGGGCGAAAACTCTCAAGGATCTTAC
CGCTGTTGAGATCCAGTTCGATGTAACCCACTCGTGCACCCAACTGATCTTCAGCATCTTTTACTTTCAC
CAGCGTTTCTGGGTGAGCAAAAACAGGAAGGCAAAATGCCGCAAAAAAGGGAATAAGGGCGACACGGAAA
TGTTGAATACTCATACTCTTCCTTTTTCAATATTATTGAAGCATTTATCAGGGTTATTGTCTCATGAGCG
GATACATATTTGAATGTATTTAGAAAAATAAACAAATAGGGGTTCCGCGCACATTTCCCCGAAAAGTGCC
ACCTGAC
Features (pLannotate 1.2.2; 24 found; start..end, strand, type, name):
     31..83      -  misc_feature   bom (fragment): basis of mobility region from pBR322
    238..617     +  enhancer       CMV enhancer: human cytomegalovirus immediate early enhancer
    618..817     +  promoter       CMV promoter: human cytomegalovirus (CMV) immediate early promoter
    835..1015    +  LTR            5' LTR (truncated): truncated 5' long terminal repeat (LTR) from HIV-1
   1062..1187    +  misc_feature   HIV-1 Ψ: packaging signal of human immunodeficiency virus type 1
   1171..1509    +  CDS            HIV-1 gag (fragment): gag protein from human immunodeficiency virus 1; gag
   1684..1917    +  misc_feature   RRE: The Rev response element (RRE) of HIV-1 allows for Rev-dependent mRNA export from the nucleus to the cytoplasm.
   2294..2394    +  CDS            Rev (fragment): human immunodeficiency virus 1 (HIV-1) Rev protein; rev; enhances nuclear export of unspliced and incompletely spliced viral mRNAs
   2444..2561    +  misc_feature   cPPT/CTS: central polypurine tract and central termination sequence of HIV-1
   2616..2929    +  promoter       U6 promoter: RNA polymerase III promoter for mouse U6 snRNA (Das et al., 1988)
   3004..3029    -  misc_feature   MCS (fragment): pBluescript multiple cloning site
   3064..3097    +  protein_bind   loxP: Cre-mediated recombination occurs in the 8-bp core sequence (GCATACAT). Cre recombinase
   3126..3640    +  LTR            5' LTR: 5' long terminal repeat from murine embryonic stem cell virus
   3640..3678    +  misc_feature   MCS (fragment): multiple cloning site
   3692..4411    +  CDS            BFP: blue variant of GFP mammalian codon-optimized
   4439..4472    +  protein_bind   loxP: Cre-mediated recombination occurs in the 8-bp core sequence (GCATACAT). Cre recombinase
   4505..4528    +  misc_feature   MCS (fragment): pBluescript multiple cloning site
   4528..5114    +  misc_feature   WPRE: woodchuck hepatitis virus posttranscriptional regulatory element
   5115..5134    +  misc_feature   MCS (fragment): pBluescript multiple cloning site
   5136..5636    +  CDS            nef (fragment): NEF_HV1LA - Experimental evidence at protein level: Swiss-Prot protein existence level 1. Extracellular Nef protein targets CD4(+) T-lymphocytes for apoptosis by interacting with CXCR4 surface receptors. From Human immunodeficiency virus type 1 group M subtype B (isolate Lai) (HIV-1).
   5643..5823    +  LTR            5' LTR (truncated): truncated 5' long terminal repeat (LTR) from HIV-1
   5885..6473    -  rep_origin     ori: high-copy-number ColE1/pMB1/pBR322/pUC origin of replication
   6644..7504    -  CDS            AmpR: β-lactamase; bla; confers resistance to ampicillin, carbenicillin, and related antibiotics
   7505..7609    -  promoter       AmpR promoter: bla
