[The description below was written by a language model from this plasmid's Addgene catalogue record and pLannotate feature annotations shown in this document.]
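Description:
pLL5.0_shRNAHsCavin1_EGFP is an HIV-1-based lentiviral transfer plasmid built on the pLL5.0 backbone for knockdown of human CAVIN1 (also known as PTRF or cavin-1), a caveola coat component. It is propagated in bacteria as a high-copy plasmid through a ColE1/pUC-type origin and selected with ampicillin via the β-lactamase gene. The viral genome is transcribed from a CMV enhancer/promoter fused to a truncated 5' LTR. It carries the Ψ packaging signal with a gag fragment, the Rev response element for Rev-dependent nuclear export, the cPPT/CTS, a WPRE to boost transcript expression, and a truncated 3' LTR. This layout is typical of vectors packaged with helper plasmids supplied in trans.

The payload consists of two units. A mouse U6 RNA polymerase III promoter sits immediately upstream of the position where the roughly 75 bp hairpin was inserted by Gibson cloning. The hairpin itself is not annotated in the feature table, but the depositor describes it as a sense–loop–antisense arrangement ending in a poly-T terminator. Downstream, a murine embryonic stem cell virus LTR acts as an internal promoter (the "LTR viral promoter" of the catalogue entry) driving a fluorescent protein that marks transduced cells. The catalogue names this reporter as EGFP, whereas the automated annotation labels the reading frame as a BFP variant, probably because GFP-family sequences are so similar. Although listed as a tag, the reporter is a separate marker rather than a fusion to the shRNA. The LTR-reporter cassette is flanked by two loxP sites, so Cre could excise it. The construct is used to deplete Cavin1 in human cells, in work on caveola mechanotransduction in epithelia.
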