Addgene plasmid #229688: pLL5.0_shRNAHsCavin1_EGFP
Purpose: Lentiviral expression of shRNA targeting Cavin1
Depositing lab: Alpha Yap. Depositing organization: University of Queensland. Publication: Caveola mechanotransduction reinforces the cortical cytoskeleton to promote epithelial resilience. Brooks JW, Tillu V, Eckert J, Verma S, Collins BM, Parton RG, Yap AS. Mol Biol Cell. 2023 Nov 1;34(12):ar120. doi: 10.1091/mbc.E23-05-0163. Epub 2023 Sep 6. PubMed 37672337.
Backbone
  Vector backbone: pLL5.0
  Backbone size w/o insert (bp): 7568
  Vector type: Lentiviral
Growth in bacteria
  Bacterial resistance: Ampicillin, 100 μg/mL
  Growth temperature: 37°C
  Growth strain: NEB Stable
  Copy number: High Copy
Gene/Insert
  Gene/Insert name: shRNA for hCavin1 (alt name: CGL4; PTRF; CAVIN; FKSG13; cavin-1)
  gRNA/shRNA sequence: CACCTTCCACGTCAAGAAGATCCGCGAGG
  Species: H. sapiens (human)
  Insert size (bp): 75
  Entrez Gene: CAVIN1 (a.k.a. CAVIN, CGL4, FKSG13, PTRF, cavin-1)
  Promoter: LTR viral promoter
  Tag / fusion protein: EGFP (N terminal on insert)
  Cloning method: Gibson Cloning
Terms and licenses: Academic/Nonprofit Terms; Industry Terms: Not Available to Industry
Depositor comments: Full hCAVIN1 shRNA: TCACCTTCCACGTCAAGAAGATCCGCGAGGTTCAAGAGACCTCGCGGATCTTCTTGACGTGGAAGGTGTTTTTTC
How to cite: pLL5.0_shRNAHsCavin1_EGFP was a gift from Alpha Yap (Addgene plasmid # 229688 ; http://n2t.net/addgene:229688 ; RRID:Addgene_229688)
